>Addgene plasmid #90868 | Rad51AP1 B11.3 gRNA | addgene full sequence | sequence record 183912 | Addgene NGS Result
GAGGAAGCGGAAGAGCGCCCAATACGCAAACCGCCTCTCCCCGCGCGTTGGCCGATTCATTAATGCAGCT
GGCACGACAGGTTTCCCGACTGGAAAGCGGGCAGTGAGCGCAACGCAATTAATGTGAGTTAGCTCACTCA
TTAGGCACCCCAGGCTTTACACTTTATGCTTCCGGCTCGTATGTTGTGTGGAATTGTGAGCGGATAACAA
TTTCACACAGGAAACAGCTATGACCATGATTACGCCAAGCGCGCAATTAACCCTCACTAAAGGGAACAAA
AGCTGGAGCTGCAAGCTTAATGTAGTCTTATGCAATACTCTTGTAGTCTTGCAACATGGTAACGATGAGT
TAGCAACATGCCTTACAAGGAGAGAAAAAGCACCGTGCATGCCGATTGGTGGAAGTAAGGTGGTACGATC
GTGCCTTATTAGGAAGGCAACAGACGGGTCTGACATGGATTGGACGAACCACTGAATTGCCGCATTGCAG
AGATATTGTATTTAAGTGCCTAGCTCGATACATAAACGGGTCTCTCTGGTTAGACCAGATCTGAGCCTGG
GAGCTCTCTGGCTAACTAGGGAACCCACTGCTTAAGCCTCAATAAAGCTTGCCTTGAGTGCTTCAAGTAG
TGTGTGCCCGTCTGTTGTGTGACTCTGGTAACTAGAGATCCCTCAGACCCTTTTAGTCAGTGTGGAAAAT
CTCTAGCAGTGGCGCCCGAACAGGGACTTGAAAGCGAAAGGGAAACCAGAGGAGCTCTCTCGACGCAGGA
CTCGGCTTGCTGAAGCGCGCACGGCAAGAGGCGAGGGGCGGCGACTGGTGAGTACGCCAAAAATTTTGAC
TAGCGGAGGCTAGAAGGAGAGAGATGGGTGCGAGAGCGTCAGTATTAAGCGGGGGAGAATTAGATCGCGA
TGGGAAAAAATTCGGTTAAGGCCAGGGGGAAAGAAAAAATATAAATTAAAACATATAGTATGGGCAAGCA
GGGAGCTAGAACGATTCGCAGTTAATCCTGGCCTGTTAGAAACATCAGAAGGCTGTAGACAAATACTGGG
ACAGCTACAACCATCCCTTCAGACAGGATCAGAAGAACTTAGATCATTATATAATACAGTAGCAACCCTC
TATTGTGTGCATCAAAGGATAGAGATAAAAGACACCAAGGAAGCTTTAGACAAGATAGAGGAAGAGCAAA
ACAAAAGTAAGACCACCGCACAGCAAGCGGCCGCTGATCTTCAGACCTGGAGGAGGAGATATGAGGGACA
ATTGGAGAAGTGAATTATATAAATATAAAGTAGTAAAAATTGAACCATTAGGAGTAGCACCCACCAAGGC
AAAGAGAAGAGTGGTGCAGAGAGAAAAAAGAGCAGTGGGAATAGGAGCTTTGTTCCTTGGGTTCTTGGGA
GCAGCAGGAAGCACTATGGGCGCAGCGTCAATGACGCTGACGGTACAGGCCAGACAATTATTGTCTGGTA
TAGTGCAGCAGCAGAACAATTTGCTGAGGGCTATTGAGGCGCAACAGCATCTGTTGCAACTCACAGTCTG
GGGCATCAAGCAGCTCCAGGCAAGAATCCTGGCTGTGGAAAGATACCTAAAGGATCAACAGCTCCTGGGG
ATTTGGGGTTGCTCTGGAAAACTCATTTGCACCACTGCTGTGCCTTGGAATGCTAGTTGGAGTAATAAAT
CTCTGGAACAGATTTGGAATCACACGACCTGGATGGAGTGGGACAGAGAAATTAACAATTACACAAGCTT
AATACACTCCTTAATTGAAGAATCGCAAAACCAGCAAGAAAAGAATGAACAAGAATTATTGGAATTAGAT
AAATGGGCAAGTTTGTGGAATTGGTTTAACATAACAAATTGGCTGTGGTATATAAAATTATTCATAATGA
TAGTAGGAGGCTTGGTAGGTTTAAGAATAGTTTTTGCTGTACTTTCTATAGTGAATAGAGTTAGGCAGGG
ATATTCACCATTATCGTTTCAGACCCACCTCCCAACCCCGAGGGGACCCAGAGAGGGCCTATTTCCCATG
ATTCCTTCATATTTGCATATACGATACAAGGCTGTTAGAGAGATAATTAGAATTAATTTGACTGTAAACA
CAAAGATATTAGTACAAAATACGTGACGTAGAAAGTAATAATTTCTTGGGTAGTTTGCAGTTTTAAAATT
ATGTTTTAAAATGGACTATCATATGCTTACCGTAACTTGAAAGTATTTCGATTTCTTGGCTTTATATATC
TTGTGGAAAGGACGAAACACCGTTCCGGAGATTGTTCAAGTTGTTTAAGAGCTATGCTGGAAACAGCATA
GCAAGTTTAAATAAGGCTAGTCCGTTATCAACTTGAAAAAGTGGCACCGAGTCGGTGCTTTTTTTGAATT
CTAGATCTTGAGACAAATGGCAGTATTCATCCACAATTTTAAAAGAAAAGGGGGGATTGGGGGGTACAGT
GCAGGGGAAAGAATAGTAGACATAATAGCAACAGACATACAAACTAAAGAATTACAAAAACAAATTACAA
AAATTCAAAATTTTCGGGTTTATTACAGGGACAGCAGAGATCCACTTTGGCGCCGGCTCGAGTGGCTCCG
GTGCCCGTCAGTGGGCAGAGCGCACATCGCCCACAGTCCCCGAGAAGTTGGGGGGAGGGGTCGGCAATTG
AACCGGTGCCTAGAGAAGGTGGCGCGGGGTAAACTGGGAAAGTGATGTCGTGTACTGGCTCCGCCTTTTT
CCCGAGGGTGGGGGAGAACCGTATATAAGTGCAGTAGTCGCCGTGAACGTTCTTTTTCGCAACGGGTTTG
CCGCCAGAACACAGGTGTCGTGACGCGGGATCCGCCACCATGACCGAGTACAAGCCCACGGTGCGCCTCG
CCACCCGCGACGACGTCCCCAGGGCCGTACGCACCCTCGCCGCCGCGTTCGCCGACTACCCCGCCACGCG
CCACACCGTCGATCCGGACCGCCACATCGAGCGGGTCACCGAGCTGCAAGAACTCTTCCTCACGCGCGTC
GGGCTCGACATCGGCAAGGTGTGGGTCGCGGACGACGGCGCCGCGGTGGCGGTCTGGACCACGCCGGAGA
GCGTCGAAGCGGGGGCGGTGTTCGCCGAGATCGGCCCGCGCATGGCCGAGTTGAGCGGTTCCCGGCTGGC
CGCGCAGCAACAGATGGAAGGCCTCCTGGCGCCGCACCGGCCCAAGGAGCCCGCGTGGTTCCTGGCCACC
GTCGGAGTCTCGCCCGACCACCAGGGCAAGGGTCTGGGCAGCGCCGTCGTGCTCCCCGGAGTGGAGGCGG
CCGAGCGCGCCGGGGTGCCCGCCTTCCTGGAGACCTCCGCGCCCCGCAACCTCCCCTTCTACGAGCGGCT
CGGCTTCACCGTCACCGCCGACGTCGAGGTGCCCGAAGGACCGCGCACCTGGTGCATGACCCGCAAGCCC
GGTGCCTGAACGCGTTAAGTCGACAATCAACCTCTGGATTACAAAATTTGTGAAAGATTGACTGGTATTC
TTAACTATGTTGCTCCTTTTACGCTATGTGGATACGCTGCTTTAATGCCTTTGTATCATGCTATTGCTTC
CCGTATGGCTTTCATTTTCTCCTCCTTGTATAAATCCTGGTTGCTGTCTCTTTATGAGGAGTTGTGGCCC
GTTGTCAGGCAACGTGGCGTGGTGTGCACTGTGTTTGCTGACGCAACCCCCACTGGTTGGGGCATTGCCA
CCACCTGTCAGCTCCTTTCCGGGACTTTCGCTTTCCCCCTCCCTATTGCCACGGCGGAACTCATCGCCGC
CTGCCTTGCCCGCTGCTGGACAGGGGCTCGGCTGTTGGGCACTGACAATTCCGTGGTGTTGTCGGGGAAA
TCATCGTCCTTTCCTTGGCTGCTCGCCTGTGTTGCCACCTGGATTCTGCGCGGGACGTCCTTCTGCTACG
TCCCTTCGGCCCTCAATCCAGCGGACCTTCCTTCCCGCGGCCTGCTGCCGGCTCTGCGGCCTCTTCCGCG
TCTTCGCCTTCGCCCTCAGACGAGTCGGATCTCCCTTTGGGCCGCCTCCCCGCGTCGACTTTAAGACCAA
TGACTTACAAGGCAGCTGTAGATCTTAGCCACTTTTTAAAAGAAAAGGGGGGACTGGAAGGGCTAATTCA
CTCCCAACGAAGACAAGATCTGCTTTTTGCTTGTACTGGGTCTCTCTGGTTAGACCAGATCTGAGCCTGG
GAGCTCTCTGGCTAACTAGGGAACCCACTGCTTAAGCCTCAATAAAGCTTGCCTTGAGTGCTTCAAGTAG
TGTGTGCCCGTCTGTTGTGTGACTCTGGTAACTAGAGATCCCTCAGACCCTTTTAGTCAGTGTGGAAAAT
CTCTAGCAGTACGTATAGTAGTTCATGTCATCTTATTATTCAGTATTTATAACTTGCAAAGAAATGAATA
TCAGAGAGTGAGAGGAACTTGTTTATTGCAGCTTATAATGGTTACAAATAAAGCAATAGCATCACAAATT
TCACAAATAAAGCATTTTTTTCACTGCATTCTAGTTGTGGTTTGTCCAAACTCATCAATGTATCTTATCA
TGTCTGGCTCTAGCTATCCCGCCCCTAACTCCGCCCATCCCGCCCCTAACTCCGCCCAGTTCCGCCCATT
CTCCGCCCCATGGCTGACTAATTTTTTTTATTTATGCAGAGGCCGAGGCCGCCTCGGCCTCTGAGCTATT
CCAGAAGTAGTGAGGAGGCTTTTTTGGAGGCCTAGGGACGTACCCAATTCGCCCTATAGTGAGTCGTATT
ACGCGCGCTCACTGGCCGTCGTTTTACAACGTCGTGACTGGGAAAACCCTGGCGTTACCCAACTTAATCG
CCTTGCAGCACATCCCCCTTTCGCCAGCTGGCGTAATAGCGAAGAGGCCCGCACCGATCGCCCTTCCCAA
CAGTTGCGCAGCCTGAATGGCGAATGGG
[124 nt withheld, positions 4929-5052]
C
[91 nt withheld, positions 5054-5144]
A
[49 nt withheld, positions 5146-5194]
CCTTTGACGTTGGAGTCCACGTTCTTT
[37 nt withheld, positions 5222-5258]
ACCCTATCTCGGTCTATTCTTTTGATTTATAAGGGATTTTGCCGATTTCGGCCTATTGGTTAAAAAATGA
GCTGATTTAACAAAAATTTAACGCGAATTTTAACAAAATATTAACGCTTACAATTTAGGTGGCACTTTTC
GGGGAAATGTGCGCGGAACCCCTATTTGTTTATTTTTCTAAATACATTCAAATATGTATCCGCTCATGAG
ACAATAACCCTGATAAATGCTTCAATAATATTGAAAAAGGAAGAGTATGAGTATTCAACATTTCCGTGTC
GCCCTTATTCCCTTTTTTGCGGCATTTTGCCTTCCTGTTTTTGCTCACCCAGAAACGCTGGTGAAAGTAA
AAGATGCTGAAGATCAGTTGGGTGCACGAGTGGGTTACATCGAACTGGATCTCAACAGCGGTAAGATCCT
TGAGAGTTTTCGCCCCGAAGAACGTTTTCCAATGATGAGCACTTTTAAAGTTCTGCTATGTGGCGCGGTA
TTATCCCGTATTGACGCCGGGCAAGAGCAACTCGGTCGCCGCATACACTATTCTCAGAATGACTTGGTTG
AGTACTCACCAGTCACAGAAAAGCATCTTACGGATGGCATGACAGTAAGAGAATTATGCAGTGCTGCCAT
AACCATGAGTGATAACACTGCGGCCAACTTACTTCTGACAACGATCGGAGGACCGAAGGAGCTAACCGCT
TTTTTGCACAACATGGGGGATCATGTAACTCGCCTTGATCGTTGGGAACCGGAGCTGAATGAAGCCATAC
CAAACGACGAGCGTGACACCACGATGCCTGTAGCAATGGCAACAACGTTGCGCAAACTATTAACTGGCGA
ACTACTTACTCTAGCTTCCCGGCAACAATTAATAGACTGGATGGAGGCGGATAAAGTTGCAGGACCACTT
CTGCGCTCGGCCCTTCCGGCTGGCTGGTTTATTGCTGATAAATCTGGAGCCGGTGAGCGTGGGTCTCGCG
GTATCATTGCAGCACTGGGGCCAGATGGTAAGCCCTCCCGTATCGTAGTTATCTACACGACGGGGAGTCA
GGCAACTATGGATGAACGAAATAGACAGATCGCTGAGATAGGTGCCTCACTGATTAAGCATTGGTAACTG
TCAGACCAAGTTTACTCATATATACTTTAGATTGATTTAAAACTTCATTTTTAATTTAAAAGGATCTAGG
TGAAGATCCTTTTTGATAATCTCATGACCAAAATCCCTTAACGTGAGTTTTCGTTCCACTGAGCGTCAGA
CCCCGTAGAAAAGATCAAAGGATCTTCTTGAGATCCTTTTTTTCTGCGCGTAATCTGCTGCTTGCAAACA
AAAAAACCACCGCTACCAGCGGTGGTTTGTTTGCCGGATCAAGAGCTACCAACTCTTTTTCCGAAGGTAA
CTGGCTTCAGCAGAGCGCAGATACCAAATACTGTTCTTCTAGTGTAGCCGTAGTTAGGCCACCACTTCAA
GAACTCTGTAGCACCGCCTACATACCTCGCTCTGCTAATCCTGTTACCAGTGGCTGCTGCCAGTGGCGAT
AAGTCGTGTCTTACCGGGTTGGACTCAAGACGATAGTTACCGGATAAGGCGCAGCGGTCGGGCTGAACGG
GGGGTTCGTGCACACAGCCCAGCTTGGAGCGAACGACCTACACCGAACTGAGATACCTACAGCGTGAGCT
ATGAGAAAGCGCCACGCTTCCCGAAGGGAGAAAGGCGGACAGGTATCCGGTAAGCGGCAGGGTCGGAACA
GGAGAGCGCACGAGGGAGCTTCCAGGGGGAAACGCCTGGTATCTTTATAGTCCTGTCGGGTTTCGCCACC
TCTGACTTGAGCGTCGATTTTTGTGATGCTCGTCAGGGGGGCGGAGCCTATGGAAAAACGCCAGCAACGC
GGCCTTTTTACGGTTCCTGGCCTTTTGCTGGCCTTTTGCTCACATGTTCTTTCCTGCGTTATCCCCTGAT
TCTGTGGATAACCGTATTACCGCCTTTGAGTGAGCTGATACCGCTCGCCGCAGCCGAACGACCGAGCGCA
GCGAGTCAGTGAGC
Features (pLannotate 1.2.2; 27 found; start..end, strand, type, name):
     15..107     +  CDS            lacI (fragment): lac repressor; lacI; The lac repressor binds to the lac operator to inhibit transcription in E. coli. This inhibition can be relieved by adding lactose or isopropyl-β-D-thiogalactopyranoside (IPTG).
    120..141     +  protein_bind   CAP binding site: CAP binding activates transcription in the presence of cAMP. E. coli catabolite activator protein
    156..186     +  promoter       lac promoter: promoter for the E. coli lac operon
    194..210     +  protein_bind   lac operator: The lac repressor binds to the lac operator to inhibit transcription in E. coli. This inhibition can be relieved by adding lactose or isopropyl-β-D-thiogalactopyranoside (IPTG). lac repressor encoded by lacI
    255..273     +  promoter       T3 promoter: promoter for bacteriophage T3 RNA polymerase
    301..527     +  promoter       RSV promoter: Rous sarcoma virus enhancer/promoter
    528..708     +  LTR            5' LTR (truncated): truncated 5' long terminal repeat (LTR) from HIV-1
    755..880     +  misc_feature   HIV-1 Ψ: packaging signal of human immunodeficiency virus type 1
    864..1227    +  CDS            HIV-1 gag (fragment): gag protein from human immunodeficiency virus 1; gag
   1373..1606    +  misc_feature   RRE: The Rev response element (RRE) of HIV-1 allows for Rev-dependent mRNA export from the nucleus to the cytoplasm.
   1983..2009    +  CDS            Rev (fragment): human immunodeficiency virus 1 (HIV-1) Rev protein; rev; enhances nuclear export of unspliced and incompletely spliced viral mRNAs
   2013..2253    +  promoter       U6 promoter: RNA polymerase III promoter for human U6 snRNA
   2301..2368    +  misc_RNA       tracrRNA (fragment): trans-activating CRISPR RNA for the Streptococcus pyogenes CRISPR/Cas9 system
   2417..2534    +  misc_feature   cPPT/CTS: central polypurine tract and central termination sequence of HIV-1
   2603..2814    +  promoter       EF-1α core promoter: core promoter for human elongation factor EF-1α
   2840..3439    +  CDS            PuroR (fragment): puromycin N-acetyltransferase; pac from Streptomyces; confers resistance to puromycin
   3455..4043    +  misc_feature   WPRE: woodchuck hepatitis virus posttranscriptional regulatory element
   4094..4113    +  misc_feature   cPPT/CTS (fragment): central polypurine tract and central termination sequence of HIV-1
   4115..4348    +  LTR            3' LTR (ΔU3): self-inactivating 3' long terminal repeat (LTR) from HIV-1
   4426..4547    +  polyA_signal   SV40 poly(A) signal: SV40 polyadenylation signal
   4587..4722    +  rep_origin     SV40 ori: SV40 origin of replication
   4743..4761    -  promoter       T7 promoter: promoter for bacteriophage T7 RNA polymerase
   4769..4924    +  CDS            lacZα (fragment): LacZα fragment of β-galactosidase; lacZ fragment
   4929..5357    +  rep_origin     f1 ori (sequence partly withheld): f1 bacteriophage origin of replication; arrow indicates direction of (+) strand synthesis
   5410..5514    +  promoter       AmpR promoter: bla
   5515..6375    +  CDS            AmpR: β-lactamase; bla; confers resistance to ampicillin, carbenicillin, and related antibiotics
   6546..7134    +  rep_origin     ori: high-copy-number ColE1/pMB1/pBR322/pUC origin of replication
