[The description below was written by a language model from this plasmid's Addgene catalogue record and pLannotate feature annotations shown in this document.]
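Description:
Rad51AP1 B11.3 gRNA is a third-generation lentiviral CRISPR guide plasmid built on the pLenti-sgRNA backbone, carrying a single guide RNA directed against human RAD51AP1 (guide designation B11.3, part of the pKMKO series). In bacteria it is maintained through a high-copy ColE1/pUC-type origin and selected with ampicillin via the β-lactamase gene. An f1 origin, an SV40 origin and remnants of lac/lacZα cloning-vector sequence are also annotated. The catalogue lists a backbone size of 9,151 bp without insert, whereas the sequenced record is 7,302 nt. This difference would fit loss of a filler fragment when the guide oligos were cloned into the BsmBI sites, which were destroyed in the process, though the record does not say so.

The viral portion has an RSV promoter driving a truncated HIV-1 5' LTR, which makes genomic RNA production Tat-independent. This is followed by the Ψ packaging signal with a partial gag sequence, the Rev response element for nuclear export, a cPPT/CTS element, WPRE to enhance transcript expression, and a self-inactivating ΔU3 3' LTR with a downstream SV40 polyadenylation signal. Within this frame, a human U6 RNA polymerase III promoter transcribes the spacer fused to the Streptococcus pyogenes guide scaffold. A separate EF-1α core promoter drives puromycin N-acetyltransferase, allowing selection of transduced mammalian cells.

No Cas9 is annotated, so the nuclease must be supplied separately, for example in Cas9-expressing cells. The plasmid was deposited in connection with a large-scale analysis of CRISPR/Cas9 knockouts of cell-cycle genes in human cell lines.
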