Addgene plasmid #90868: Rad51AP1 B11.3 gRNA
Purpose: 3rd generation lentiviral gRNA plasmid targeting human Rad51AP1
Depositing lab: Iain Cheeseman. Depositing organization: Whitehead Institute for Biomedical Research. Publication: Large-Scale Analysis of CRISPR/Cas9 Cell-Cycle Knockouts Reveals the Diversity of p53-Dependent Responses to Cell-Cycle Defects. McKinley KL, Cheeseman IM. Dev Cell. 2017 Feb 27;40(4):405-420.e2. doi: 10.1016/j.devcel.2017.01.012. Epub 2017 Feb 16. PubMed 28216383.
Backbone
  Vector backbone: pLenti-sgRNA
  Backbone manufacturer: Eric Lander & David Sabatini labs (Addgene plasmid #71409)
  Backbone size w/o insert (bp): 9151
  Vector type: Lentiviral, CRISPR
  Selectable markers: Puromycin
Growth in bacteria
  Bacterial resistance: Ampicillin, 100 μg/mL
  Growth temperature: 37°C
  Growth strain: NEB Stable
  Copy number: Unknown
Gene/Insert
  Gene/Insert name: Rad51AP1 (Guide Designation B11.3) (alt name: pKMKO series)
  gRNA/shRNA sequence: CACCgTTCCGGAGATTGTTCAAGTT
  Species: H. sapiens (human)
  Promoter: U6
  Cloning method: Restriction Enzyme; 5′ cloning site BsmBI (destroyed during cloning); 3′ cloning site BsmBI (destroyed during cloning)
  Sequencing primers: 5′ hU6-F (5'-GAGGGCCTATTTCCCATGATT-3'); 3′ EF1a-R (5'-CACGGCGACTACTGCACTTA-3')
Terms and licenses: Academic/Nonprofit Terms; Industry Terms: Not Available to Industry
Depositor comments: Please note that gRNA target sequence listed is not strictly the 20nt spacer sequence, but also contains the 5' BsmBI overhang. For more information about knockout human cell lines generated using this plasmid, please see http://cellcycleknockouts.wi.mit.edu/ .
How to cite: Rad51AP1 B11.3 gRNA was a gift from Iain Cheeseman (Addgene plasmid # 90868 ; http://n2t.net/addgene:90868 ; RRID:Addgene_90868)
